Addgene plasmid #82022: pALM174
Purpose: an updated version of cLac94 (pACSA_PcptOO_YFP_PMB2__LacIWF). The homologous region upstream of the inducible system was fixed to add a stop codon for A1837. No difference in expression
Depositing lab: Brian Pfleger. Depositing organization: University of Wisconsin, Madison. Publication: Synthetic biology toolbox for controlling gene expression in the cyanobacterium Synechococcus sp. strain PCC 7002. Markley AL, Begemann MB, Clarke RE, Gordon GC, Pfleger BF. ACS Synth Biol. 2015 May 15;4(5):595-603. doi: 10.1021/sb500260k. Epub 2014 Sep 25. PubMed 25216157.
Backbone
  Vector backbone: pACSA
  Total vector size (bp): 6260
Growth in bacteria
  Bacterial resistance: Ampicillin, 100 μg/mL
  Growth temperature: 37°C
  Growth strain: DH5alpha
  Copy number: Unknown
Gene/Insert
  Gene/Insert name: YFP
  Promoter: Pcptoo
  Cloning method: Gibson Cloning
  Sequencing primers: 5′ GCTTCCGGCTCGTATGTTGTG; 3′ TTGGGTAACGCCAGGGT
Terms and licenses: Academic/Nonprofit Terms; Industry Terms: Not Available to Industry
How to cite: pALM174 was a gift from Brian Pfleger (Addgene plasmid # 82022 ; http://n2t.net/addgene:82022 ; RRID:Addgene_82022)
