[The description below was written by a language model from this plasmid's Addgene catalogue record and pLannotate feature annotations shown in this document.]
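Description:
pALM174 is an ampicillin-selected E. coli plasmid built on the pACSA backbone. It carries an IPTG-inducible YFP reporter cassette developed as part of a synthetic biology toolbox for the cyanobacterium Synechococcus sp. PCC 7002. In E. coli it is maintained by a high-copy ColE1/pUC-type origin and the β-lactamase (AmpR) gene. The backbone also retains an f1 phage origin, a bom fragment, a lacZα fragment and a T7 promoter, which look like remnants of a standard cloning vector. The record mentions a homologous region upstream of the inducible system, which suggests delivery into the cyanobacterial genome by homologous recombination. These flanks are not annotated in the feature tables, and no cyanobacterial selection marker is identified.

The payload has two parts. The first is the Pcptoo promoter, which in the annotation corresponds to a region containing a symmetric lac operator and a second, standard lac operator. It drives an EYFP coding sequence that is followed by a T7 terminator. Downstream, a full-length lacI gene sits behind short lacI-promoter and J23119-like promoter matches. The parent construct's name indicates a PMB2 promoter and the LacI "WF" variant. The repressor holds YFP expression off until IPTG relieves binding at the operators, so fluorescence reports induction. Small hits to capTEV, SET1 and TcR are short fragments and probably incidental.

According to the depositor, pALM174 is a corrected version of cLac94, in which the upstream homology region was repaired to restore a stop codon for the A1837 open reading frame, with no change in expression. The depositor sequence is 6,260 bp, while the repository's full sequencing result is 6,375 nt. Both records show the same set and order of features.
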