Features (pLannotate 1.2.2; 20 found; start..end, strand, type, name):
    433..483     -  misc_feature   bom (fragment): basis of mobility region from pBR322
    510..614     +  promoter       AmpR promoter: bla
    615..1475    +  CDS            AmpR: β-lactamase; bla; confers resistance to ampicillin, carbenicillin, and related antibiotics
   1646..2234    +  rep_origin     ori: high-copy-number ColE1/pMB1/pBR322/pUC origin of replication
   2417..2497    +  CDS            lacI (fragment): lac repressor; lacI; The lac repressor binds to the lac operator to inhibit transcription in E. coli. This inhibition can be relieved by adding lactose or isopropyl-β-D-thiogalactopyranoside (IPTG).
   3117..3136    -  protein_bind   lac operator (symmetric): The lac repressor binds to the lac operator to inhibit transcription in E. coli. This inhibition can be relieved by adding lactose or isopropyl-β-D-thiogalactopyranoside (IPTG). The symmetric lac operator was optimized for tight binding of lac repressor. lac repressor encoded by lacI
   3221..3237    +  protein_bind   lac operator: The lac repressor binds to the lac operator to inhibit transcription in E. coli. This inhibition can be relieved by adding lactose or isopropyl-β-D-thiogalactopyranoside (IPTG). lac repressor encoded by lacI
   3286..3303    +  CDS            capTEV™ (fragment): composite tag for in vivo biotinylation, TEV protease cleavage, and 6xHis tagging
   3361..4080    +  CDS            EYFP: enhanced YFP mammalian codon-optimized
   4112..4157    +  CDS            SET1 (fragment): solubility-enhancement tag derived from T7 phage gene 10B
   4165..4212    +  terminator     T7 terminator: transcription terminator for bacteriophage T7 RNA polymerase
   4219..4283    +  CDS            TcR (fragment): tetracycline efflux protein; tet; confers resistance to tetracycline
   4291..4309    +  promoter       lacI promoter (fragment): lacI
   4313..4344    +  promoter       J23119 promoter (fragment): bacterial promoter (Registry of Standard Biological Parts BBa J23119)
   4374..5456    +  CDS            lacI: lac repressor; lacI; The lac repressor binds to the lac operator to inhibit transcription in E. coli. This inhibition can be relieved by adding lactose or isopropyl-β-D-thiogalactopyranoside (IPTG).
   5469..5490    +  protein_bind   CAP binding site: CAP binding activates transcription in the presence of cAMP. E. coli catabolite activator protein
   5505..5551    +  CDS            TcR (fragment): tetracycline efflux protein; tet; confers resistance to tetracycline
   6055..6073    -  promoter       T7 promoter: promoter for bacteriophage T7 RNA polymerase
   6076..6233    +  CDS            lacZα (fragment): LacZα fragment of β-galactosidase; lacZ fragment
   6237..405     +  rep_origin     f1 ori (across the origin) (sequence partly withheld): f1 bacteriophage origin of replication; arrow indicates direction of (+) strand synthesis
>Addgene plasmid #82022 | pALM174 | depositor full sequence | sequence record 156016 | pALM174 sequence 6260 bps
[100 nt withheld, positions 1-100]
C
[91 nt withheld, positions 102-192]
A
[49 nt withheld, positions 194-242]
CCTTTGACGTTGGAGTCCACGTTCTTT
[37 nt withheld, positions 270-306]
ACCCTATCTCGGTCTATTCTTTTGATTTATAAGGGATTTTGCCGATTTCGGCCTATTGGTTAAAAAATGA
GCTGATTTAACAAAAATTTAACGCGAATTTTAACAAAATATTAACGCTTACAATTTCCTGATGCGGTATT
TTCTCCTTACGCATCTGTGCGGTATTTCACACCGCATCAGGTGGCACTTTTCGGGGAAATGTGCGCGGAA
CCCCTATTTGTTTATTTTTCTAAATACATTCAAATATGTATCCGCTCATGAGACAATAACCCTGATAAAT
GCTTCAATAATATTGAAAAAGGAAGAGTATGAGTATTCAACATTTCCGTGTCGCCCTTATTCCCTTTTTT
GCGGCATTTTGCCTTCCTGTTTTTGCTCACCCAGAAACGCTGGTGAAAGTAAAAGATGCTGAAGATCAGT
TGGGTGCACGAGTGGGTTACATCGAACTGGATCTCAACAGCGGTAAGATCCTTGAGAGTTTTCGCCCCGA
AGAACGTTTTCCAATGATGAGCACTTTTAAAGTTCTGCTATGTGGCGCGGTATTATCCCGTATTGACGCC
GGGCAAGAGCAACTCGGTCGCCGCATACACTATTCTCAGAATGACTTGGTTGAGTACTCACCAGTCACAG
AAAAGCATCTTACGGATGGCATGACAGTAAGAGAATTATGCAGTGCTGCCATAACCATGAGTGATAACAC
TGCGGCCAACTTACTTCTGACAACGATCGGAGGACCGAAGGAGCTAACCGCTTTTTTGCACAACATGGGG
GATCATGTAACTCGCCTTGATCGTTGGGAACCGGAGCTGAATGAAGCCATACCAAACGACGAGCGTGACA
CCACGATGCCTGTAGCAATGGCAACAACGTTGCGCAAACTATTAACTGGCGAACTACTTACTCTAGCTTC
CCGGCAACAATTAATAGACTGGATGGAGGCGGATAAAGTTGCAGGACCACTTCTGCGCTCGGCCCTTCCG
GCTGGCTGGTTTATTGCTGATAAATCTGGAGCCGGTGAGCGTGGGTCTCGCGGTATCATTGCAGCACTGG
GGCCAGATGGTAAGCCCTCCCGTATCGTAGTTATCTACACGACGGGGAGTCAGGCAACTATGGATGAACG
AAATAGACAGATCGCTGAGATAGGTGCCTCACTGATTAAGCATTGGTAACTGTCAGACCAAGTTTACTCA
TATATACTTTAGATTGATTTAAAACTTCATTTTTAATTTAAAAGGATCTAGGTGAAGATCCTTTTTGATA
ATCTCATGACCAAAATCCCTTAACGTGAGTTTTCGTTCCACTGAGCGTCAGACCCCGTAGAAAAGATCAA
AGGATCTTCTTGAGATCCTTTTTTTCTGCGCGTAATCTGCTGCTTGCAAACAAAAAAACCACCGCTACCA
GCGGTGGTTTGTTTGCCGGATCAAGAGCTACCAACTCTTTTTCCGAAGGTAACTGGCTTCAGCAGAGCGC
AGATACCAAATACTGTTCTTCTAGTGTAGCCGTAGTTAGGCCACCACTTCAAGAACTCTGTAGCACCGCC
TACATACCTCGCTCTGCTAATCCTGTTACCAGTGGCTGCTGCCAGTGGCGATAAGTCGTGTCTTACCGGG
TTGGACTCAAGACGATAGTTACCGGATAAGGCGCAGCGGTCGGGCTGAACGGGGGGTTCGTGCACACAGC
CCAGCTTGGAGCGAACGACCTACACCGAACTGAGATACCTACAGCGTGAGCTATGAGAAAGCGCCACGCT
TCCCGAAGGGAGAAAGGCGGACAGGTATCCGGTAAGCGGCAGGGTCGGAACAGGAGAGCGCACGAGGGAG
CTTCCAGGGGGAAACGCCTGGTATCTTTATAGTCCTGTCGGGTTTCGCCACCTCTGACTTGAGCGTCGAT
TTTTGTGATGCTCGTCAGGGGGGCGGAGCCTATGGAAAAACGCCAGCAACGCGGCCTTTTTACGGTTCCT
GGCCTTTTGCTGGCCTTTTGCTCACATGTTCTTTCCTGCGTTATCCCCTGATTCTGTGGATAACCGTATT
ACCGCCTTTGAGTGAGCTGATACCGCTCGCCGCAGCCGAACGACCGAGCGCAGCGAGTCAGTGAGCGAGG
AAGCGGAAGAGCGCCCAATACGCAAACCGCCTCTCCCCGCGCGTTGGCCGATTCATTAATGCAGCTGGCA
CGACAGGTTTCCCGACTGGAACTGCCGCACTCAATGTTCAACCAGATCTAGTGATTATTTCGGGGTTAGC
AGCCGATGCGGGCAACCTGGTGAAGCAACTGCGAGAATTAGGTTACAACGGCATTATTGTTGGGGGGAAC
GGCTTAAATACTTCTAATATTTTCCCCGTCTGCCAAGCAAAATGTGATGGGGTGTTGGTGGCCCAAGCCT
ACAGTGCCGAGTTAGATAATGAGATTAACCGCGCGTTTCGGGACGCCTATTTTCAACAAAACCAAAAAGA
GCCGCCCCAATTTAGTGCCCAGGCTTTTACGGCGATCCAAGTTTTTGTTGAAGCCCTCAGCAGCCTCGAT
GAAAAAACGCCCTTAGAAACTCTTGCTCTACCGGACTTGCGACGACAACTGCGGGACGAAATTTTTGCAG
GTACCTACGTCACGCCTTTGGGTGAAATTTCCTTCACAGAGGAAGGGGAAATTGTCCAGAAGGAATTTTT
TGTGGCCCAAATTGAAATGGATGAATCGGGTCAACAGGGGCGTTTCGCCTTCATTGAAACGAACTAAAGT
CAAACCTAGGCCTGTGTTTAAAAGGGGGAATCAGTTTTGTCTTTGGAATTTACTGACTCCCCTCTGGACA
TCTCCAAACGAATTGTGAGCGCTCACAATTCGGAATTCTTAACAAAAAAGCAGGAATAAAATTAACAAGA
TGTAACAGACATAAGTCCCATCACCGTTGTATAAATGTGTGGAATTGTGAGCGGATAACAATTTCACACA
CCAACTCATAAAGTCAAGTAGGAGATTAATTCCATGGGCCATCATCATCATCATCATCATCATCATCACA
GCAGCGGCCATATCGAAGGTCGTCATATGCAGGCAGCAGCCTCGATGGTGAGCAAGGGCGAGGAGCTGTT
CACCGGGGTGGTGCCCATCCTGGTCGAGCTGGACGGCGACGTAAACGGCCACAAGTTCAGCGTGTCCGGC
GAGGGCGAGGGCGATGCCACCTACGGCAAGCTGACCCTGAAGTTCATCTGCACCACCGGCAAGCTGCCCG
TGCCCTGGCCCACCCTCGTGACCACCTTCGGCTACGGCCTGCAGTGCTTCGCCCGCTACCCCGACCACAT
GAAGCAGCACGACTTCTTCAAGTCCGCCATGCCCGAAGGCTACGTCCAGGAGCGCACCATCTTCTTCAAG
GACGACGGCAACTACAAGACCCGCGCCGAGGTGAAGTTCGAGGGCGACACCCTGGTGAACCGCATCGAGC
TGAAGGGCATCGACTTCAAGGAGGACGGCAACATCCTGGGGCACAAGCTGGAGTACAACTACAACAGCCA
CAACGTCTATATCATGGCCGACAAGCAGAAGAACGGCATCAAGGTGAACTTCAAGATCCGCCACAACATC
GAGGACGGCAGCGTGCAGCTCGCCGACCACTACCAGCAGAACACCCCCATCGGCGACGGCCCCGTGCTGC
TGCCCGACAACCACTACCTGAGCTACCAGTCCGCCCTGAGCAAAGACCCCAACGAGAAGCGCGATCACAT
GGTCCTGCTGGAGTTCGTGACCGCCGCCGGGATCACTCTCGGCATGGACGAGCTGTACAAGTAACGAGGG
CGGTGCTTTGGCAGGATCCGGCTGTCTAACAAAGCCCGAAAGGAAGCTGAGTTGGCTGCTGCCACCGCTG
AGCAATAACTAGCATAACCCCTTGGGGCCTCTAAACGGGTCTTGACGGGTTTTTTGTCTAGATCAACGGC
CTCAACCTACTACTGGGCTGCTTCCTAATGCAGGAGTCGCATAAGGGAGAGCGTCGAGATCCCGGACACC
ATCGAATGGCGCATTTACAGCTAGCTCAGTCCTAGGTACAATGCTAGCCGGAGGAGGGTCAATTCATGGT
GGTGAATGTGAAACCAGTAACGTTATACGATGTCGCAGAGTATGCCGGTGTCTCTTATCAGACCGTTTCC
CGCGTGGTGAACCAGGCCAGCCACGTTTCTGCGAAAACGCGGGAAAAAGTGGAAGCGGCGATGGCGGAGC
TGAATTACATTCCCAACCGCGTGGCACAACAACTGGCGGGCAAACAGTCGTTGCTGATTGGCGTTGCCAC
CTCCAGTCTGGCCCTGCACGCGCCGTCGCAAATTGTCGCGGCGATTAAATCTCGCGCCGATCAACTGGGT
GCCAGCGTGGTGGTGTCGATGGTAGAACGAAGCGGCGTCGAAGCCTGTAAAGCGGCGGTGCACAATCTTC
TCGCGCAACGCGTCAGTGGGCTGATCATTAACTATCCGCTGGATGACCAGGATGCCATTGCTGTGGAAGC
TGCCTGCACTAATGTTCCGGCGTTATTTCTTGATGTCTCTGACCAGACACCCATCAACAGTATTATTTTC
TCCCATGAAGACGGTACGCGACTGGGCGTGGAGCATCTGGTCGCATTGGGTCACCAGCAAATCGCGCTGT
TAGCGGGCCCATTAAGTTCTGTCTCGGCGCGTCTGCGTCTGGCTGGCTGGCATAAATATCTCACTCGCAA
TCAAATTCAGCCGATAGCGGAACGGGAAGGCGACTTTAGTGCCATGTCCGGTTTTCAACAAACCATGCAA
ATGCTGAATGAGGGCATCGTTCCCACTGCGATGCTGGTTGCCAACGATCAGATGGCGCTGGGCGCAATGC
GCGCCATTACCGAGTCCGGGCTGCGCGTTGGTGCGGATATCTCGGTAGTGGGATACGACGATACCGAAGA
CAGCTCATGTTATATCCCGCCGTTAACCACCATCAAACAGGATTTTCGCCTGCTGGGGCAAACCAGCGTG
GACCGCTTGCTGCAACTCTCTCAGGGCCAGGCGGTGAAGGGCAATCAGCTGTTGCCCGTCTCACTGGTGA
AAAGAAAAACCACCCTGGCGCCCAATACGCAAACCGCCTCTCCCCGCGCGTTGGCCGATTCATTAATGCA
GCTGGCACGACAGGTTTCCCGACTGGAAAGCGGGCAGTGAGCGCAACGCAATTAATGTAAGTTAGCTCAC
TCATTAGGCACCGGGATCTCGACCGATGCCCTTGAGAGCCTTCAACCCAGTCAGCTCCTTCCGGTTCGCG
CTCAAGTTGATCGAATGTATGCCCCGGATATGACCTAGGGAGATTCTTCTAAAGCGAGCAGGGTTTGCCA
AGTGGCGATCGCCTCAGGGAACCATAACCAACTTTGTTCGAGGCGGCGGGGGTTGAGCTGGGAACGATCG
AGATCTAGGGCGATCGCCCGTAGGGAAAGCCGAAAAACTCCAAGAATTTCCTGGTCAACGTCGGTGGGTT
GCCTTTGGGCCAAATCGTACATACTAATCGCCAGGCCCGCATAAATCTCCGCCTGGAGGGCTGGGGGGAA
ATCCTGGGTCGTTGCCGCCGCTAAGGCTTCATACCAACGATCATTGGCGGCTTCGTAATCTGCATTGAGG
TAATGGACAAAACCCAGGGCCATCAAAATTTCGGGGTCGTTGGGCTGTTGGGCTAGGGCCATGTCCCAAT
TGTCTTGCACCGTGGCGATCGCCGTTGCTTGGGTTGGCGATGGTGGGACGGCAGCCAAAGTTGTTTGCCA
GCATGCGCCCTATAGTGAGTCGTATTACAATTCACTGGCCGTCGTTTTACAACGTCGTGACTGGGAAAAC
CCTGGCGTTACCCAACTTAATCGCCTTGCAGCACATCCCCCTTTCGCCAGCTGGCGTAATAGCGAAGAGG
CCCGCACCGATCGCCCTTCCCAACAGTTGCGCAGCCTGAATGGCGAATGG
[24 nt withheld, positions 6237-6260]
