Features (pLannotate 1.2.2; 20 found; start..end, strand, type, name):
    203..221     -  promoter       T7 promoter: promoter for bacteriophage T7 RNA polymerase
    224..381     +  CDS            lacZα (fragment): LacZα fragment of β-galactosidase; lacZ fragment
    385..813     +  rep_origin     f1 ori (sequence partly withheld): f1 bacteriophage origin of replication; arrow indicates direction of (+) strand synthesis
    841..891     -  misc_feature   bom (fragment): basis of mobility region from pBR322
    918..1022    +  promoter       AmpR promoter: bla
   1023..1883    +  CDS            AmpR: β-lactamase; bla; confers resistance to ampicillin, carbenicillin, and related antibiotics
   2054..2642    +  rep_origin     ori: high-copy-number ColE1/pMB1/pBR322/pUC origin of replication
   2825..2905    +  CDS            lacI (fragment): lac repressor; lacI; The lac repressor binds to the lac operator to inhibit transcription in E. coli. This inhibition can be relieved by adding lactose or isopropyl-β-D-thiogalactopyranoside (IPTG).
   3525..3544    +  protein_bind   lac operator (symmetric): The lac repressor binds to the lac operator to inhibit transcription in E. coli. This inhibition can be relieved by adding lactose or isopropyl-β-D-thiogalactopyranoside (IPTG). The symmetric lac operator was optimized for tight binding of lac repressor. lac repressor encoded by lacI
   3629..3645    +  protein_bind   lac operator: The lac repressor binds to the lac operator to inhibit transcription in E. coli. This inhibition can be relieved by adding lactose or isopropyl-β-D-thiogalactopyranoside (IPTG). lac repressor encoded by lacI
   3694..3711    +  CDS            capTEV™ (fragment): composite tag for in vivo biotinylation, TEV protease cleavage, and 6xHis tagging
   3769..4488    +  CDS            EYFP: enhanced YFP mammalian codon-optimized
   4515..4564    +  CDS            SET1 (fragment): solubility-enhancement tag derived from T7 phage gene 10B
   4572..4619    +  terminator     T7 terminator: transcription terminator for bacteriophage T7 RNA polymerase
   4626..4690    +  CDS            TcR (fragment): tetracycline efflux protein; tet; confers resistance to tetracycline
   4698..4716    +  promoter       lacI promoter (fragment): lacI
   4720..4751    +  promoter       J23119 promoter (fragment): bacterial promoter (Registry of Standard Biological Parts BBa J23119)
   4781..5863    +  CDS            lacI: lac repressor; lacI; The lac repressor binds to the lac operator to inhibit transcription in E. coli. This inhibition can be relieved by adding lactose or isopropyl-β-D-thiogalactopyranoside (IPTG).
   5876..5897    +  protein_bind   CAP binding site: CAP binding activates transcription in the presence of cAMP. E. coli catabolite activator protein
   5912..5958    +  CDS            TcR (fragment): tetracycline efflux protein; tet; confers resistance to tetracycline
>Addgene plasmid #82022 | pALM174 | addgene full sequence | sequence record 162337 | Addgene next-generation full plasmid sequencing result
GTCCCAATTGTCTTGCACCGTGGCGATCGCCGTTGCTTGGGTTGGCGATGGTGGGACGGCAGCCAAAGTT
GTTTGCCAGCGATGGTGGGACGGCAGCCAAAGTTGTTTGCCAGCGATGGTGGGACGGCAGCCAAAGTTGT
TTGCCAGGTGACTGCCGCACTCAATGGTGGGACGGCAGCCAAAGTTGTTTGCCAGAATTCGCCCTATAGT
GAGTCGTATTACAATTCACTGGCCGTCGTTTTACAACGTCGTGACTGGGAAAACCCTGGCGTTACCCAAC
TTAATCGCCTTGCAGCACATCCCCCTTTCGCCAGCTGGCGTAATAGCGAAGAGGCCCGCACCGATCGCCC
TTCCCAACAGTTGCGCAGCCTGAATGGCGAATGG
[124 nt withheld, positions 385-508]
C
[91 nt withheld, positions 510-600]
A
[49 nt withheld, positions 602-650]
CCTTTGACGTTGGAGTCCACGTTCTTT
[37 nt withheld, positions 678-714]
ACCCTATCTCGGTCTATTCTTTTGATTTATAAGGGATTTTGCCGATTTCGGCCTATTGGTTAAAAAATGA
GCTGATTTAACAAAAATTTAACGCGAATTTTAACAAAATATTAACGCTTACAATTTCCTGATGCGGTATT
TTCTCCTTACGCATCTGTGCGGTATTTCACACCGCATCAGGTGGCACTTTTCGGGGAAATGTGCGCGGAA
CCCCTATTTGTTTATTTTTCTAAATACATTCAAATATGTATCCGCTCATGAGACAATAACCCTGATAAAT
GCTTCAATAATATTGAAAAAGGAAGAGTATGAGTATTCAACATTTCCGTGTCGCCCTTATTCCCTTTTTT
GCGGCATTTTGCCTTCCTGTTTTTGCTCACCCAGAAACGCTGGTGAAAGTAAAAGATGCTGAAGATCAGT
TGGGTGCACGAGTGGGTTACATCGAACTGGATCTCAACAGCGGTAAGATCCTTGAGAGTTTTCGCCCCGA
AGAACGTTTTCCAATGATGAGCACTTTTAAAGTTCTGCTATGTGGCGCGGTATTATCCCGTATTGACGCC
GGGCAAGAGCAACTCGGTCGCCGCATACACTATTCTCAGAATGACTTGGTTGAGTACTCACCAGTCACAG
AAAAGCATCTTACGGATGGCATGACAGTAAGAGAATTATGCAGTGCTGCCATAACCATGAGTGATAACAC
TGCGGCCAACTTACTTCTGACAACGATCGGAGGACCGAAGGAGCTAACCGCTTTTTTGCACAACATGGGG
GATCATGTAACTCGCCTTGATCGTTGGGAACCGGAGCTGAATGAAGCCATACCAAACGACGAGCGTGACA
CCACGATGCCTGTAGCAATGGCAACAACGTTGCGCAAACTATTAACTGGCGAACTACTTACTCTAGCTTC
CCGGCAACAATTAATAGACTGGATGGAGGCGGATAAAGTTGCAGGACCACTTCTGCGCTCGGCCCTTCCG
GCTGGCTGGTTTATTGCTGATAAATCTGGAGCCGGTGAGCGTGGGTCTCGCGGTATCATTGCAGCACTGG
GGCCAGATGGTAAGCCCTCCCGTATCGTAGTTATCTACACGACGGGGAGTCAGGCAACTATGGATGAACG
AAATAGACAGATCGCTGAGATAGGTGCCTCACTGATTAAGCATTGGTAACTGTCAGACCAAGTTTACTCA
TATATACTTTAGATTGATTTAAAACTTCATTTTTAATTTAAAAGGATCTAGGTGAAGATCCTTTTTGATA
ATCTCATGACCAAAATCCCTTAACGTGAGTTTTCGTTCCACTGAGCGTCAGACCCCGTAGAAAAGATCAA
AGGATCTTCTTGAGATCCTTTTTTTCTGCGCGTAATCTGCTGCTTGCAAACAAAAAAACCACCGCTACCA
GCGGTGGTTTGTTTGCCGGATCAAGAGCTACCAACTCTTTTTCCGAAGGTAACTGGCTTCAGCAGAGCGC
AGATACCAAATACTGTTCTTCTAGTGTAGCCGTAGTTAGGCCACCACTTCAAGAACTCTGTAGCACCGCC
TACATACCTCGCTCTGCTAATCCTGTTACCAGTGGCTGCTGCCAGTGGCGATAAGTCGTGTCTTACCGGG
TTGGACTCAAGACGATAGTTACCGGATAAGGCGCAGCGGTCGGGCTGAACGGGGGGTTCGTGCACACAGC
CCAGCTTGGAGCGAACGACCTACACCGAACTGAGATACCTACAGCGTGAGCTATGAGAAAGCGCCACGCT
TCCCGAAGGGAGAAAGGCGGACAGGTATCCGGTAAGCGGCAGGGTCGGAACAGGAGAGCGCACGAGGGAG
CTTCCAGGGGGAAACGCCTGGTATCTTTATAGTCCTGTCGGGTTTCGCCACCTCTGACTTGAGCGTCGAT
TTTTGTGATGCTCGTCAGGGGGGCGGAGCCTATGGAAAAACGCCAGCAACGCGGCCTTTTTACGGTTCCT
GGCCTTTTGCTGGCCTTTTGCTCACATGTTCTTTCCTGCGTTATCCCCTGATTCTGTGGATAACCGTATT
ACCGCCTTTGAGTGAGCTGATACCGCTCGCCGCAGCCGAACGACCGAGCGCAGCGAGTCAGTGAGCGAGG
AAGCGGAAGAGCGCCCAATACGCAAACCGCCTCTCCCCGCGCGTTGGCCGATTCATTAATGCAGCTGGCA
CGACAGGTTTCCCGACTGGAACTGCCGCACTCAATGTTCAACCAGATCTAGTGATTATTTCGGGGTTAGC
AGCCGATGCGGGCAACCTGGTGAAGCAACTGCGAGAATTAGGTTACAACGGCATTATTGTTGGGGGGAAC
GGCTTAAATACTTCTAATATTTTCCCCGTCTGCCAAGCAAAATGTGATGGGGTGTTGGTGGCCCAAGCCT
ACAGTGCCGAGTTAGATAATGAGATTAACCGCGCGTTTCGGGACGCCTATTTTCAACAAAACCAAAAAGA
GCCGCCCCAATTTAGTGCCCAGGCTTTTACGGCGATCCAAGTTTTTGTTGAAGCCCTCAGCAGCCTCGAT
GAAAAAACGCCCTTAGAAACTCTTGCTCTACCGGACTTGCGACGACAACTGCGGGACGAAATTTTTGCAG
GTACCTACGTCACGCCTTTGGGTGAAATTTCCTTCACAGAGGAAGGGGAAATTGTCCAGAAGGAATTTTT
TGTGGCCCAAATTGAAATGGATGAATCGGGTCAACAGGGGCGTTTCGCCTTCATTGAAACGAACTAAAGT
CAAACCTAGGCCTGTGTTTAAAAGGGGGAATCAGTTTTGTCTTTGGAATTTACTGACTCCCCTCTGGACA
TCTCCAAACGAATTGTGAGCGCTCACAATTCGGAATTCTTAACAAAAAAGCAGGAATAAAATTAACAAGA
TGTAACAGACATAAGTCCCATCACCGTTGTATAAATGTGTGGAATTGTGAGCGGATAACAATTTCACACA
CCAACTCATAAAGTCAAGTAGGAGATTAATTCCATGGGCCATCATCATCATCATCATCATCATCATCACA
GCAGCGGCCATATCGAAGGTCGTCATATGCAGGCAGCAGCCTCGATGGTGAGCAAGGGCGAGGAGCTGTT
CACCGGGGTGGTGCCCATCCTGGTCGAGCTGGACGGCGACGTAAACGGCCACAAGTTCAGCGTGTCCGGC
GAGGGCGAGGGCGATGCCACCTACGGCAAGCTGACCCTGAAGTTCATCTGCACCACCGGCAAGCTGCCCG
TGCCCTGGCCCACCCTCGTGACCACCTTCGGCTACGGCCTGCAGTGCTTCGCCCGCTACCCCGACCACAT
GAAGCAGCACGACTTCTTCAAGTCCGCCATGCCCGAAGGCTACGTCCAGGAGCGCACCATCTTCTTCAAG
GACGACGGCAACTACAAGACCCGCGCCGAGGTGAAGTTCGAGGGCGACACCCTGGTGAACCGCATCGAGC
TGAAGGGCATCGACTTCAAGGAGGACGGCAACATCCTGGGGCACAAGCTGGAGTACAACTACAACAGCCA
CAACGTCTATATCATGGCCGACAAGCAGAAGAACGGCATCAAGGTGAACTTCAAGATCCGCCACAACATC
GAGGACGGCAGCGTGCAGCTCGCCGACCACTACCAGCAGAACACCCCCATCGGCGACGGCCCCGTGCTGC
TGCCCGACAACCACTACCTGAGCTACCAGTCCGCCCTGAGCAAAGACCCCAACGAGAAGCGCGATCACAT
GGTCCTGCTGGAGTTCGTGACCGCCGCCGGGATCACTCTCGGCATGGACGAGCTGTACAAGTAACGAGGG
CGGTGCTTTGGCAGGATCCGGCTGCTAACAAAGCCCGAAAGGAAGCTGAGTTGGCTGCTGCCACCGCTGA
GCAATAACTAGCATAACCCCTTGGGGCCTCTAAACGGGTCTTGACGGGTTTTTTGTCTAGATCAACGGCC
TCAACCTACTACTGGGCTGCTTCCTAATGCAGGAGTCGCATAAGGGAGAGCGTCGAGATCCCGGACACCA
TCGAATGGCGCATTTACAGCTAGCTCAGTCCTAGGTACAATGCTAGCCGGAGGAGGGTCAATTCATGGTG
GTGAATGTGAAACCAGTAACGTTATACGATGTCGCAGAGTATGCCGGTGTCTCTTATCAGACCGTTTCCC
GCGTGGTGAACCAGGCCAGCCACGTTTCTGCGAAAACGCGGGAAAAAGTGGAAGCGGCGATGGCGGAGCT
GAATTACATTCCCAACCGCGTGGCACAACAACTGGCGGGCAAACAGTCGTTGCTGATTGGCGTTGCCACC
TCCAGTCTGGCCCTGCACGCGCCGTCGCAAATTGTCGCGGCGATTAAATCTCGCGCCGATCAACTGGGTG
CCAGCGTGGTGGTGTCGATGGTAGAACGAAGCGGCGTCGAAGCCTGTAAAGCGGCGGTGCACAATCTTCT
CGCGCAACGCGTCAGTGGGCTGATCATTAACTATCCGCTGGATGACCAGGATGCCATTGCTGTGGAAGCT
GCCTGCACTAATGTTCCGGCGTTATTTCTTGATGTCTCTGACCAGACACCCATCAACAGTATTATTTTCT
CCCATGAAGACGGTACGCGACTGGGCGTGGAGCATCTGGTCGCATTGGGTCACCAGCAAATCGCGCTGTT
AGCGGGCCCATTAAGTTCTGTCTCGGCGCGTCTGCGTCTGGCTGGCTGGCATAAATATCTCACTCGCAAT
CAAATTCAGCCGATAGCGGAACGGGAAGGCGACTTTAGTGCCATGTCCGGTTTTCAACAAACCATGCAAA
TGCTGAATGAGGGCATCGTTCCCACTGCGATGCTGGTTGCCAACGATCAGATGGCGCTGGGCGCAATGCG
CGCCATTACCGAGTCCGGGCTGCGCGTTGGTGCGGATATCTCGGTAGTGGGATACGACGATACCGAAGAC
AGCTCATGTTATATCCCGCCGTTAACCACCATCAAACAGGATTTTCGCCTGCTGGGGCAAACCAGCGTGG
ACCGCTTGCTGCAACTCTCTCAGGGCCAGGCGGTGAAGGGCAATCAGCTGTTGCCCGTCTCACTGGTGAA
AAGAAAAACCACCCTGGCGCCCAATACGCAAACCGCCTCTCCCCGCGCGTTGGCCGATTCATTAATGCAG
CTGGCACGACAGGTTTCCCGACTGGAAAGCGGGCAGTGAGCGCAACGCAATTAATGTAAGTTAGCTCACT
CATTAGGCACCGGGATCTCGACCGATGCCCTTGAGAGCCTTCAACCCAGTCAGCTCCTTCCGGTTCGCGC
TCAAGTTGATCGAATGTATGCCCCGGATATGACCTAGGGAGATTCTTCTAAAGCGAGCAGGGTTTGCCAA
GTGGCGATCGCCTCAGGGAACCATAACCAACTTTGTTCGAGGCGGCGGGGGTTGAGCTGGGAACGATCGA
GATCTAGGGCGATCGCCCGGAGTTTTTCGGCTTTCCCTACAAGAATTTCCTGGTCAACGTCGGTGGGTTG
CCTTTGGGCCAAATCGTACATACTAATCGCCAGGCCCGCATAAATCTCCGCCTGGAGGGCTGGGGGGAAA
TCCTGGGTCGTTGCCGCCGCTAAGGCTTCATACCAACGATCATTGGCGGCTTCGTAATCTGCATTGAGGT
AATGGACAAAACCCAGGGCCATCAAAATTTCGGGGTCGTTGGGCTGTTGGGCTAGGGCCAT
