>Addgene plasmid #82022 | pALM174 | addgene partial sequence | sequence record 158944 | EGFP-N 5'-CGTCGCCGTCCAGCTCGACCAG-3'
CTCCTCGCCCTTGCTCACCATCGAGGCTGCTGCCTGCATATGACGACCTTCGATATGGCCGCTGCTGTGA
TGATGATGATGATGATGATGATGATGGCCCATGGAATTAATCTCCTACTTGACTTTATGAGTTGGTGTGT
GAAATTGTTATCCGCTCACAATTCCACACATTTATACAACGGTGATGGGACTTATGTCTGTTACATCTTG
TTAATTTTATTCCTGCTTTTTTGTTAAGAATTCCGAATTGTGAGCGCTCACAATTCGTTTGGAGATGTCC
AGAGGGGAGTCAGTAAATTCCAAAGACAAAACTGATTCCCCCTTTTAAACACAGGCCTAGGTTTGACTTT
AGTTCGTTTCAATGAAGGCGAAACGCCCCTGTTGACCCGATTCATCCATTTCAATTTGGGCCACAAAAAA
TTCCTTCTGGACAATTTCCCCTTCCTCTGTGAAGGAAATTTCACCCAAAGGCGTGACGTAGGTACCTGCA
AAAATTTCGTCCCGCAGTTGTCGTCGCAAGTCCGGTAGAGCAAGAGTTTCTAAGGGCGTTTTTTCATCGA
GGCTGCTGAGGGCTTCAACAAAAACTTGGATCGCCGTAAAAGCCTGGGCACTAAATTGGGGCGGCTCTTT
TTGGTTTTGTTGAAAATAGGCGTCCCGAAACGCGCGGTTAATCTCATTATCTAACTCGGCACTGTAGGCT
TGGGCCACCAACACCCCATCACATTTTGCTTGGCAGACGGGGAAAATATTAGAAGTATTTAAGCCGTTCC
CCCCAACAATAATGCCGTTGTAACCTAATTCTCGCAGTTGCTTCACCAGGTTGCCCGCATCGGCTGCTAA
CC
