>Addgene plasmid #82022 | pALM174 | addgene partial sequence | sequence record 158945 | L4440 5'-AGCGAGTCAGTGAGCGAG-3'
CCGCGCGTTGGCCGATTCATTAATGCAGCTGGCACGACAGGTTTCCCGACTGGAACTGCCGCACTCAATG
TTCAACCAGATCTAGTGATTATTTCGGGGTTAGCAGCCGATGCGGGCAACCTGGTGAAGCAACTGCGAGA
ATTAGGTTACAACGGCATTATTGTTGGGGGGAACGGCTTAAATACTTCTAATATTTTCCCCGTCTGCCAA
GCAAAATGTGATGGGGTGTTGGTGGCCCAAGCCTACAGTGCCGAGTTAGATAATGAGATTAACCGCGCGT
TTCGGGACGCCTATTTTCAACAAAACCAAAAAGAGCCGCCCCAATTTAGTGCCCAGGCTTTTACGGCGAT
CCAAGTTTTTGTTGAAGCCCTCAGCAGCCTCGATGAAAAAACGCCCTTAGAAACTCTTGCTCTACCGGAC
TTGCGACGACAACTGCGGGACGAAATTTTTGCAGGTACCTACGTCACGCCTTTGGGTGAAATTTCCTTCA
CAGAGGAAGGGGAAATTGTCCAGAAGGAATTTTTTGTGGCCCAAATTGAAATGGATGAATCGGGTCAACA
GGGGCGTTTCGCCTTCATTGAAACGAACTAAAGTCAAACCTAGGCCTGTGTTTAAAAGGGGGAATCAGTT
TTGTCTTTGGAATTTACTGACTCCCCTCTGGACATCTCCAAACGAATTGTGAGCGCTCACAATTCGGAAT
TCTTAACAAAAAAGCAGGAATAAAATTAACAAGATGTAACAGACATAAGTCCCATCACCGTTGTATAAAT
GTGTGGAATTGTGAGCGGATAACAATTTCACACACCAACTCATAAAGTCAAGTAGGAGATTAATTCCATG
GGCCATCATCATCATCATCATCATCATCATCACAGCAGC
